>Addgene plasmid #198938 | pGL0_25 [P3 promoter] | addgene full sequence | sequence record 401221 | Addgene NGS Result
TAGCGTGCGAACAGCACGCTATTGTTGTATCATTACTCGCATCCATTCTCAGGCTGTCTCGTCTCGTCTC
CGAGGTCTCAGGAGTAGTAGCCCGCCTAATGAGCGGGCTTTTTTTTAATTCCCCTATTTGTTTATTTTTC
TAAATACATTCAAATATGTATCCGCTCATGAGACAATAACCCTGATAAATGCTTCAATAATATTGAAAAA
GGAAGAGTAATGTGAGACCACCCCAGGATACATAGATTACCACAACTCCGAGCCCTTCCACCTAGCGTGC
TAACCACGCACGCTATTGTTGTATCCCATATAATGCAATCGTAGTCTACCTGACTGTACTTAGAAATGTG
GCTTCGCCTTTGCCCACGCACCTGATCGCTCCTCGTTTGCTTTTAAGGACCGGACGAACCACAGAGCATT
AGAAGGCTAGGTGGAGGCTCAGTGATGATAAGTCTGCGATGGTGGATGCATGTGTCATGGTCATAGCTGT
TTCCTGTGTGAAATTGTTATCCGCTCAGAGGGCACAATCCTATTCCGCGCTATCCGACAATCTCCAAGAC
ATTAGGTGGAGTTCAGTTCGGCGTATGGCATATGTCGCTGGAAAGAACATGTGAGCAAAAGGCCAGCAAA
AGGCCAGGAACCGTAAAAAGGCCGCGTTGCTGGCGTTTTTCCATAGGCTCCGCCCCCCTGACGAGCATCA
CAAAAATCGACGCTCAAGTCAGAGGTGGCGAAACCCGACAGGACTATAAAGATACCAGGCGTTTCCCCCT
GGAAGCTCCCTCGTGCGCTCTCCTGTTCCGACCCTGCCGCTTACCGGATACCTGTCCGCCTTTCTCCCTT
CGGGAAGCGTGGCGCTTTCTCATAGCTCACGCTGTAGGTATCTCAGTTCGGTGTAGGTCGTTCGCTCCAA
GCTGGGCTGTGTGCACGAACCCCCCGTTCAGCCCGACCGCTGCGCCTTATCCGGTAACTATCGTCTTGAG
TCCAACCCGGTAAGACACGACTTATCGCCACTGGCAGCAGCCACTGGTAACAGGATTAGCAGAGCGAGGT
ATGTAGGCGGTGCTACAGAGTTCTTGAAGTGGTGGCCTAACTACGGCTACACTAGAAGAACAGTATTTGG
TATCTGCGCTCTGCTGAAGCCAGTTACCTTCGGAAAAAGAGTTGGTAGCTCTTGATCCGGCAAACAAACC
ACCGCTGGTAGCGGTGGTTTTTTTGTTTGCAAGCAGCAGATTACGCGCAGAAAAAAAGGATCTCAAGAAG
ATCCTTTGATCTTTTCTACGGGGTCTGACGCTCTATTCAACAAAGCCGCCGTCCCGTCAAGTCAGCGTAA
ATGGGTAGGGGGCTTCAAATCGTCCCCCCATACGATATAAGTTGTTACTAGTGCTTGGATTCTCACCAAT
AAAAAACGCCCGGCGGCAACCGAGCGTTCTGAACAAATCCAGATGGAGTTCTGAGGTCATTACTGGATCT
ATCAACAGGAGTCCAAGCGAGCTCGATATCAAATTACGCCCCGCCCTGCCACTCATCGCAGTACTGTTGT
AATTCATTAAGCATTCTGCCGACATGGAAGCCATCACAAACGGCATGATGAACCTGAATCGCCAGCGGCA
TCAGCACCTTGTCGCCTTGCGTATAATATTTGCCCATGGTGAAAACGGGGGCGAAGAAGTTGTCCATATT
GGCCACGTTTAAATCAAAACTGGTGAAACTCACCCAGGGATTGGCTGAGACGAAAAACATATTCTCAATA
AACCCTTTAGGGAAATAGGCCAGGTTTTCACCGTAACACGCCACATCTTGCGAATATATGTGTAGAAACT
GCCGGAAATCGTCGTGGTATTCACTCCAGAGCGATGAAAACGTTTCAGTTTGCTCATGGAAAACGGTGTA
ACAAGGGTGAACACTATCCCATATCACCAGCTCACCGTCTTTCATTGCCATACGAAATTCCGGATGAGCA
TTCATCAGGCGGGCAAGAATGTGAATAAAGGCCGGATAAAACTTGTGCTTATTTTTCTTTACGGTCTTTA
AAAAGGCCGTAATATCCAGCTGAACGGTCTGGTTATAGGTACATTGAGCAACTGACTGAAATGCCTCAAA
ATGTTCTTTACGATGCCATTGGGATATATCAACGGTGGTATATCCAGTGATTTTTTTCTCCATTTTAGCT
TCCTTAGCTCCTGAAAATCTCGATAACTCAAAAAATACGCCCGGTAGTGATCTTATTTCATTATGGTGAA
AGTTGGAACCTCTTACGTGCCGATCAACGTCTCATTGATACCTGAAACAAAACCCATCGTACGGCCAAGG
AAGTCTCCAATAACTGTGATCCACCACAAGCGCCAGGGTTTTCCCAGTCACGACGTTGTAAAACGACGGC
CAGTCATGCATAATCCGCACGCATCTGGAATAAGGAAGTGCCATTCCGCCTGACCT
Features (pLannotate 1.2.2; 7 found; start..end, strand, type, name):
    127..218     +  promoter       AmpR promoter: bla
    502..517     -  protein_bind   lac operator (fragment): The lac repressor binds to the lac operator to inhibit transcription in E. coli. This inhibition can be relieved by adding lactose or isopropyl-β-D-thiogalactopyranoside (IPTG). lac repressor encoded by lacI
    668..1256    -  rep_origin     ori: high-copy-number ColE1/pMB1/pBR322/pUC origin of replication
   1389..1483    -  terminator     lambda t0 terminator: transcription terminator from phage lambda
   1507..2163    -  CDS            cat: CAT_ECOLX - Experimental evidence at protein level: Swiss-Prot protein existence level 1. This enzyme is an effector of chloramphenicol resistance in bacteria. From Escherichia coli. This protein is used as a marker in many commonly used cloning vectors, such as pACYC184.
   2164..2266    -  promoter       cat promoter: promoter of the E. coli cat gene encoding chloramphenicol acetyltransferase
   2341..2384    -  CDS            lacZα (fragment): LacZα fragment of β-galactosidase; lacZ fragment
