[The description below was written by a language model from this plasmid's Addgene catalogue record and pLannotate feature annotations shown in this document.]
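Description:
pGL0_25 [P3 promoter] is a small (about 2.4 kb) synthetic biology plasmid that serves as a Level 0 part, that is, a storage vector holding a single basic genetic element for use in a hierarchical modular assembly scheme. It is built on the pGLDV_17 backbone, and the record notes that a portion of the plasmid derives from the SEVA plasmid collection. The plasmid is maintained in E. coli at high copy number through a ColE1/pMB1/pUC-type origin of replication. Selection is with chloramphenicol, conferred by a cat (chloramphenicol acetyltransferase) gene driven by its native cat promoter and followed by a phage lambda t0 transcription terminator.

The stored part is the P3 promoter, listed as a synthetic sequence. In the automated feature table the only promoter outside the resistance cassette is annotated as the AmpR (bla) promoter. This likely corresponds to the deposited part, since P3 is a name used for the β-lactamase gene promoter, although the record does not state the link explicitly. No ampicillin resistance coding sequence is annotated. Short fragments of the lac operator and lacZα are also detected. These may be remnants of a lacZα cassette in the parent vector, but the record lists the cloning method as unknown.

The record does not describe the flanking assembly sites or overhangs. The part belongs to a toolkit associated with work on high-throughput identification of functional origins of replication in non-model bacteria, where such a promoter would presumably be combined with other parts into higher-level constructs.
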