Addgene plasmid #198938: pGL0_25 [P3 promoter]
Purpose: Level 0 part
Depositing lab: Charlie Gilbert & Nili Ostrov & Cultivarium Tools. Depositing organization: Cultivarium, Convergent Research. Publication: A scalable framework for high-throughput identification of functional origins of replication in non-model bacteria. Gilbert C, Brumwell SL, Crits-Christoph A, Kang SC, Martin-Moldes Z, Alsharif W, Esmurria A, Nguyen M-A, Lee HH, Ostrov N. bioRxiv 2023.05.19.541510 10.1101/2023.05.19.541510.
Backbone
  Vector backbone: pGLDV_17
  Vector type: Synthetic Biology
Growth in bacteria
  Bacterial resistance: Chloramphenicol, 25 μg/mL
  Growth temperature: 37°C
  Growth strain: E. coli Zymo 10B
  Copy number: High Copy
Gene/Insert
  Gene/Insert name: P3 promoter
  Species: Synthetic
  Cloning method: Unknown
Resource information
  A portion of this plasmid was derived from a plasmid made by: https://seva-plasmids.com/
Terms and licenses: Academic/Nonprofit Terms; Industry Terms: Not Available to Industry
How to cite: pGL0_25 [P3 promoter] was a gift from Charlie Gilbert & Nili Ostrov & Cultivarium Tools (Addgene plasmid # 198938 ; http://n2t.net/addgene:198938 ; RRID:Addgene_198938)
